Addgene plasmid #79858: WasCFP /pQE-30
Purpose: Cyan-green fluorescent protein with tryptophan-based chromophore in equilibrium between anionic and neutral states.
Depositing lab: Konstantin Lukyanov. Depositing organization: Shemyakin-Ovchinnikov Institute of Bioorganic Chemistry. Publication: Tryptophan-based chromophore in fluorescent proteins can be anionic. Sarkisyan KS, Yampolsky IV, Solntsev KM, Lukyanov SA, Lukyanov KA, Mishin AS. Sci Rep. 2012;2:608. doi: 10.1038/srep00608. Epub 2012 Aug 29. PubMed 22934131.
Backbone
  Vector backbone: pQE-30
  Backbone manufacturer: QIAGEN
  Backbone size w/o insert (bp): 3500
  Total vector size (bp): 4250
  Vector type: Bacterial Expression
Growth in bacteria
  Bacterial resistance: Ampicillin, 100 μg/mL
  Growth temperature: 37°C
  Growth strain: DH5alpha
  Copy number: Low Copy
Gene/Insert
  Gene/Insert name: WasCFP (alt name: WasCFP)
  Species: Synthetic
  Insert size (bp): 750
  Mutation: Cyan fluorescent protein mCerulean with substitutions V61K, D148G, Y151N and L207Q.
  GenBank ID: KX377671 KX377671
  Promoter: T5 promoter / lac operator
  Tag / fusion protein: HisTag (N terminal on insert)
  Cloning method: Restriction Enzyme; 5′ cloning site BamHI (not destroyed); 3′ cloning site HindIII (not destroyed)
  Sequencing primers: 5′ ATTGTGAGCGGATAACAATTTC; 3′ CCGAGCGTTCTGAACAAATC
Terms and licenses: Academic/Nonprofit Terms; Industry Terms: Not Available to Industry
How to cite: WasCFP /pQE-30 was a gift from Konstantin Lukyanov (Addgene plasmid # 79858 ; http://n2t.net/addgene:79858 ; RRID:Addgene_79858)
