[The description below was written by a language model from this plasmid's Addgene catalogue record and pLannotate feature annotations shown in this document.]
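Description:
WasCFP /pQE-30 is a bacterial expression plasmid built on the QIAGEN pQE-30 backbone for producing the fluorescent protein WasCFP in E. coli. It replicates from a ColE1/pMB1-type origin and is selected with ampicillin through a β-lactamase gene driven by its own promoter. The feature table also shows a pBR322 bom region and only a short fragment of rop. The catalogue lists the plasmid as low copy, although the annotation tool labels the origin generically as high copy. A cat (chloramphenicol acetyltransferase) coding sequence preceded by a partial cat promoter lies downstream of the expression cassette, but the record lists ampicillin as the only resistance used. The catalogue gives a total size of about 4,250 bp, while the assembled sequence record is 4,142 nt.

The expression cassette consists of the bacteriophage T5 promoter, which is recognised by E. coli RNA polymerase, combined with lac operator sequences. Transcription is therefore repressed by lac repressor and can be induced with IPTG. An N-terminal His tag for metal-affinity purification is followed by the WasCFP open reading frame, cloned between BamHI and HindIII sites that remain intact. The lambda t0 terminator follows the insert, and an rrnB T1 terminator lies after cat.

WasCFP is a synthetic derivative of the cyan protein mCerulean, of Aequorea victoria lineage, carrying the substitutions V61K, D148G, Y151N and L207Q. It is described as a cyan-green fluorescent protein whose tryptophan-based chromophore exists in equilibrium between anionic and neutral states, and the annotation notes high acid sensitivity. The design suits inducible expression and purification of the tagged protein for spectroscopic and biochemical study.
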