Features (pLannotate 1.2.2; 13 found; start..end, strand, type, name):
     10..54      +  promoter       T5 promoter: bacteriophage T5 promoter for E. coli RNA polymerase, with embedded lac operator
     62..78      +  protein_bind   lac operator: The lac repressor binds to the lac operator to inhibit transcription in E. coli. This inhibition can be relieved by adding lactose or isopropyl-β-D-thiogalactopyranoside (IPTG). lac repressor encoded by lacI
    127..144     +  CDS            7xHis (fragment): 6xHis affinity tag
    151..864     +  CDS            WasCFP: WasCFP is a basic (constitutively fluorescent) green fluorescent protein published in 2012, derived from Aequorea victoria. It has high acid sensitivity.
    889..983     +  terminator     lambda t0 terminator: transcription terminator from phage lambda
    998..1026    +  promoter       cat promoter (fragment): promoter of the E. coli cat gene encoding chloramphenicol acetyltransferase
   1027..1683    +  CDS            cat: CAT_ECOLX - Experimental evidence at protein level: Swiss-Prot protein existence level 1. This enzyme is an effector of chloramphenicol resistance in bacteria. From Escherichia coli. This protein is used as a marker in many commonly used cloning vectors, such as pACYC184.
   1751..1837    +  terminator     rrnB T1 terminator: Escherichia coli rrnB; transcription terminator T1 from the E. coli rrnB gene
   1849..1890    +  CDS            rop (fragment): Rop protein, which maintains plasmids at low copy number; rop
   1992..2132    +  misc_feature   bom: basis of mobility region from pBR322
   2318..2906    -  rep_origin     ori: high-copy-number ColE1/pMB1/pBR322/pUC origin of replication
   3077..3937    -  CDS            AmpR: β-lactamase; bla; confers resistance to ampicillin, carbenicillin, and related antibiotics
   3938..4042    -  promoter       AmpR promoter: bla
>Addgene plasmid #79858 | WasCFP /pQE-30 | addgene full sequence | sequence record 160287 | Addgene Assembled Sequence
CTCGAGAAATCATAAAAAATTTATTTGCTTTGTGAGCGGATAACAATTATAATAGATTCAATTGTGAGCG
GATAACAATTTCACACAGAATTCATTAAAGAGGAGAAATTAACTATGAGAGGATCGCATCACCATCACCA
TCACGGATCCGTGAGCAAGGGCGAGGAGCTGTTCACCGGGGTGGTGCCCATCCTGGTCGAGCTGGACGGC
GACGTAAACGGCCACAAGTTCAGCGTGTCCGGCGAGGGCGAGGGCGATGCCACCTACGGCAAGCTGACCC
TGAAGTTCATCTGCACCACCGGCAAGCTGCCCGTGCCCTGGCCCACCCTCAAAACCACCCTGACCTGGGG
CGTGCAGTGCTTCGCCCGCTACCCCGACCACATGAAGCAGCACGACTTCTTCAAGTCCGCCATGCCCGAA
GGCTACGTCCAGGAGCGCACCATCTTCTTCAAGGACGACGGCAACTACAAGACCCGCGCCGAGGTGAAGT
TCGAGGGCGACACCCTGGTGAACCGCATCGAGCTGAAGGGCATCGACTTCAAGGAGGACGGCAACATCCT
GGGGCACAAGCTGGAGTACAACGCCATCAGCGGCAACGTCAATATCACCGCCGACAAGCAGAAGAACGGC
ATCAAGGCCAACTTCAAGATCCGCCACAACATCGAGGACGGCAGCGTGCAGCTCGCCGACCACTACCAGC
AGAACACCCCCATCGGCGACGGCCCCGTGCTGCTGCCCGACAACCACTACCTGAGCACCCAGTCCAAGCA
GAGCAAAGACCCCAACGAGAAGCGCGATCACATGGTCCTGCTGGAGTTCGTGACCGCCGCCGGGATCACT
CTCGGCATGGACGAGCTGTACAAGTAAAAGCTTAATTAGCTGAGCTTGGACTCCTGTTGATAGATCCAGT
AATGACCTCAGAACTCCATCTGGATTTGTTCAGAACGCTCGGTTGCCGCCGGGCGTTTTTTATTGGTGAG
AATCCAAGCTAGCTTGGCGAGATTTTCAGGAGCTAAGGAAGCTAAAATGGAGAAAAAAATCACTGGATAT
ACCACCGTTGATATATCCCAATGGCATCGTAAAGAACATTTTGAGGCATTTCAGTCAGTTGCTCAATGTA
CCTATAACCAGACCGTTCAGCTGGATATTACGGCCTTTTTAAAGACCGTAAAGAAAAATAAGCACAAGTT
TTATCCGGCCTTTATTCACATTCTTGCCCGCCTGATGAATGCTCATCCGGAATTTCGTATGGCAATGAAA
GACGGTGAGCTGGTGATATGGGATAGTGTTCACCCTTGTTACACCGTTTTCCATGAGCAAACTGAAACGT
TTTCATCGCTCTGGAGTGAATACCACGACGATTTCCGGCAGTTTCTACACATATATTCGCAAGATGTGGC
GTGTTACGGTGAAAACCTGGCCTATTTCCCTAAAGGGTTTATTGAGAATATGTTTTTCGTCTCAGCCAAT
CCCTGGGTGAGTTTCACCAGTTTTGATTTAAACGTGGCCAATATGGACAACTTCTTCGCCCCCGTTTTCA
CCATGGGCAAATATTATACGCAAGGCGACAAGGTGCTGATGCCGCTGGCGATTCAGGTTCATCATGCCGT
TTGTGATGGCTTCCATGTCGGCAGAATGCTTAATGAATTACAACAGTACTGCGATGAGTGGCAGGGCGGG
GCGTAATTTTTTTAAGGCAGTTATTGGTGCCCTTAAACGCCTGGGGTAATGACTCTCTAGCTTGAGGCAT
CAAATAAAACGAAAGGCTCAGTCGAAAGACTGGGCCTTTCGTTTTATCTGTTGTTTGTCGGTGAACGCTC
TCCTGAGTAGGACAAATCCGCCCTCTAGAGCTGCCTCGCGCGTTTCGGTGATGACGGTGAAAACCTCTGA
CACATGCAGCTCCCGGAGACGGTCACAGCTTGTCTGTAAGCGGATGCCGGGAGCAGACAAGCCCGTCAGG
GCGCGTCAGCGGGTGTTGGCGGGTGTCGGGGCGCAGCCATGACCCAGTCACGTAGCGATAGCGGAGTGTA
TACTGGCTTAACTATGCGGCATCAGAGCAGATTGTACTGAGAGTGCACCATATGCGGTGTGAAATACCGC
ACAGATGCGTAAGGAGAAAATACCGCATCAGGCGCTCTTCCGCTTCCTCGCTCACTGACTCGCTGCGCTC
GGTCGTTCGGCTGCGGCGAGCGGTATCAGCTCACTCAAAGGCGGTAATACGGTTATCCACAGAATCAGGG
GATAACGCAGGAAAGAACATGTGAGCAAAAGGCCAGCAAAAGGCCAGGAACCGTAAAAAGGCCGCGTTGC
TGGCGTTTTTCCATAGGCTCCGCCCCCCTGACGAGCATCACAAAAATCGACGCTCAAGTCAGAGGTGGCG
AAACCCGACAGGACTATAAAGATACCAGGCGTTTCCCCCTGGAAGCTCCCTCGTGCGCTCTCCTGTTCCG
ACCCTGCCGCTTACCGGATACCTGTCCGCCTTTCTCCCTTCGGGAAGCGTGGCGCTTTCTCATAGCTCAC
GCTGTAGGTATCTCAGTTCGGTGTAGGTCGTTCGCTCCAAGCTGGGCTGTGTGCACGAACCCCCCGTTCA
GCCCGACCGCTGCGCCTTATCCGGTAACTATCGTCTTGAGTCCAACCCGGTAAGACACGACTTATCGCCA
CTGGCAGCAGCCACTGGTAACAGGATTAGCAGAGCGAGGTATGTAGGCGGTGCTACAGAGTTCTTGAAGT
GGTGGCCTAACTACGGCTACACTAGAAGGACAGTATTTGGTATCTGCGCTCTGCTGAAGCCAGTTACCTT
CGGAAAAAGAGTTGGTAGCTCTTGATCCGGCAAACAAACCACCGCTGGTAGCGGTGGTTTTTTTGTTTGC
AAGCAGCAGATTACGCGCAGAAAAAAAGGATCTCAAGAAGATCCTTTGATCTTTTCTACGGGGTCTGACG
CTCAGTGGAACGAAAACTCACGTTAAGGGATTTTGGTCATGAGATTATCAAAAAGGATCTTCACCTAGAT
CCTTTTAAATTAAAAATGAAGTTTTAAATCAATCTAAAGTATATATGAGTAAACTTGGTCTGACAGTTAC
CAATGCTTAATCAGTGAGGCACCTATCTCAGCGATCTGTCTATTTCGTTCATCCATAGTTGCCTGACTCC
CCGTCGTGTAGATAACTACGATACGGGAGGGCTTACCATCTGGCCCCAGTGCTGCAATGATACCGCGAGA
CCCACGCTCACCGGCTCCAGATTTATCAGCAATAAACCAGCCAGCCGGAAGGGCCGAGCGCAGAAGTGGT
CCTGCAACTTTATCCGCCTCCATCCAGTCTATTAATTGTTGCCGGGAAGCTAGAGTAAGTAGTTCGCCAG
TTAATAGTTTGCGCAACGTTGTTGCCATTGCTACAGGCATCGTGGTGTCACGCTCGTCGTTTGGTATGGC
TTCATTCAGCTCCGGTTCCCAACGATCAAGGCGAGTTACATGATCCCCCATGTTGTGCAAAAAAGCGGTT
AGCTCCTTCGGTCCTCCGATCGTTGTCAGAAGTAAGTTGGCCGCAGTGTTATCACTCATGGTTATGGCAG
CACTGCATAATTCTCTTACTGTCATGCCATCCGTAAGATGCTTTTCTGTGACTGGTGAGTACTCAACCAA
GTCATTCTGAGAATAGTGTATGCGGCGACCGAGTTGCTCTTGCCCGGCGTCAATACGGGATAATACCGCG
CCACATAGCAGAACTTTAAAAGTGCTCATCATTGGAAAACGTTCTTCGGGGCGAAAACTCTCAAGGATCT
TACCGCTGTTGAGATCCAGTTCGATGTAACCCACTCGTGCACCCAACTGATCTTCAGCATCTTTTACTTT
CACCAGCGTTTCTGGGTGAGCAAAAACAGGAAGGCAAAATGCCGCAAAAAAGGGAATAAGGGCGACACGG
AAATGTTGAATACTCATACTCTTCCTTTTTCAATATTATTGAAGCATTTATCAGGGTTATTGTCTCATGA
GCGGATACATATTTGAATGTATTTAGAAAAATAAACAAATAGGGGTTCCGCGCACATTTCCCCGAAAAGT
GCCACCTGACGTCTAAGAAACCATTATTATCATGACATTAACCTATAAAAATAGGCGTATCACGAGGCCC
TTTCGTCTTCAC
