>Addgene plasmid #79858 | WasCFP /pQE-30 | depositor partial sequence | sequence record 160286 | WasCFP and flanks
TTCACCTCGAGAAATCATAAAAAATTTATTTGCTTTGTGAGCGGATAACAATTATAATAGATTCAATTGT
GAGCGGATAACAATTTCACACAGAATTCATTAAAGAGGAGAAATTAACTATGAGAGGATCGCATCACCAT
CACCATCACGGATCCGTGAGCAAGGGCGAGGAGCTGTTCACCGGGGTGGTGCCCATCCTGGTCGAGCTGG
ACGGCGACGTAAACGGCCACAAGTTCAGCGTGTCCGGCGAGGGCGAGGGCGATGCCACCTACGGCAAGCT
GACCCTGAAGTTCATCTGCACCACCGGCAAGCTGCCCGTGCCCTGGCCCACCCTCAAAACCACCCTGACC
TGGGGCGTGCAGTGCTTCGCCCGCTACCCCGACCACATGAAGCAGCACGACTTCTTCAAGTCCGCCATGC
CCGAAGGCTACGTCCAGGAGCGCACCATCTTCTTCAAGGACGACGGCAACTACAAGACCCGCGCCGAGGT
GAAGTTCGAGGGCGACACCCTGGTGAACCGCATCGAGCTGAAGGGCATCGACTTCAAGGAGGACGGCAAC
ATCCTGGGGCACAAGCTGGAGTACAACGCCATCAGCGGCAACGTCAATATCACCGCCGACAAGCAGAAGA
ACGGCATCAAGGCCAACTTCAAGATCCGCCACAACATCGAGGACGGCAGCGTGCAGCTCGCCGACCACTA
CCAGCAGAACACCCCCATCGGCGACGGCCCCGTGCTGCTGCCCGACAACCACTACCTGAGCACCCAGTCC
AAGCAGAGCAAAGACCCCAACGAGAAGCGCGATCACATGGTCCTGCTGGAGTTCGTGACCGCCGCCGGGA
TCACTCTCGGCATGGACGAGCTGTACAAGTAAAAGCTTAATTAGCTGAGCTTGGACTCCTGTTGATAGAT
CC
