>Addgene plasmid #79858 | WasCFP /pQE-30 | addgene partial sequence | sequence record 160288 | pQE-F2 5'-CGGATAACAATTTCACACAG-3'
TTAACTATGAGAGGATCGCATCACCATCACCATCACGGATCCGTGAGCAAGGGCGAGGAGCTGTTCACCG
GGGTGGTGCCCATCCTGGTCGAGCTGGACGGCGACGTAAACGGCCACAAGTTCAGCGTGTCCGGCGAGGG
CGAGGGCGATGCCACCTACGGCAAGCTGACCCTGAAGTTCATCTGCACCACCGGCAAGCTGCCCGTGCCC
TGGCCCACCCTCAAAACCACCCTGACCTGGGGCGTGCAGTGCTTCGCCCGCTACCCCGACCACATGAAGC
AGCACGACTTCTTCAAGTCCGCCATGCCCGAAGGCTACGTCCAGGAGCGCACCATCTTCTTCAAGGACGA
CGGCAACTACAAGACCCGCGCCGAGGTGAAGTTCGAGGGCGACACCCTGGTGAACCGCATCGAGCTGAAG
GGCATCGACTTCAAGGAGGACGGCAACATCCTGGGGCACAAGCTGGAGTACAACGCCATCAGCGGCAACG
TCAATATCACCGCCGACAAGCAGAAGAACGGCATCAAGGCCAACTTCAAGATCCGCCACAACATCGAGGA
CGGCAGCGTGCAGCTCGCCGACCACTACCAGCAGAACACCCCCATCGGCGACGGCCCCGTGCTGCTGCCC
GACAACCACTACCTGAGCACCCAGTCCAAGCAGAGCAAAGACCCCAACGAGAAGCGCGATCACATGGTCC
TGCTGGAGTTCGTGACCGCCGCCGGGATCACTCTCGGCATGGACGAGCTGTACAAGTAAAAGCTTAATTA
GCTGAGCTTGGACTCCTGTTGATAGATCCAGTAATGACCTCAGAACTCCATCTGGATTTGTTCAGAACGC
TCGGTTGCCGCCGGGCGTTTTTTATTGGTGAGAATCCAAGCTAGCTTGGCGAGATTTTCAGGAGCTAAGG
AAGCTAAAATGGAGAAAAAAATCACTGGATATACCACCGTTGATATATCCCAATGGCATCGTAAAGAACA
TTTTGAGGC
