>Addgene plasmid #79858 | WasCFP /pQE-30 | addgene partial sequence | sequence record 160289 | T0term-R 5'-GCGGCAACCGAGCGTTC-3'
GTCATTACTGGATCTATCAACAGGAGTCCAAGCTCAGCTAATTAAGCTTTTACTTGTACAGCTCGTCCAT
GCCGAGAGTGATCCCGGCGGCGGTCACGAACTCCAGCAGGACCATGTGATCGCGCTTCTCGTTGGGGTCT
TTGCTCTGCTTGGACTGGGTGCTCAGGTAGTGGTTGTCGGGCAGCAGCACGGGGCCGTCGCCGATGGGGG
TGTTCTGCTGGTAGTGGTCGGCGAGCTGCACGCTGCCGTCCTCGATGTTGTGGCGGATCTTGAAGTTGGC
CTTGATGCCGTTCTTCTGCTTGTCGGCGGTGATATTGACGTTGCCGCTGATGGCGTTGTACTCCAGCTTG
TGCCCCAGGATGTTGCCGTCCTCCTTGAAGTCGATGCCCTTCAGCTCGATGCGGTTCACCAGGGTGTCGC
CCTCGAACTTCACCTCGGCGCGGGTCTTGTAGTTGCCGTCGTCCTTGAAGAAGATGGTGCGCTCCTGGAC
GTAGCCTTCGGGCATGGCGGACTTGAAGAAGTCGTGCTGCTTCATGTGGTCGGGGTAGCGGGCGAAGCAC
TGCACGCCCCAGGTCAGGGTGGTTTTGAGGGTGGGCCAGGGCACGGGCAGCTTGCCGGTGGTGCAGATGA
ACTTCAGGGTCAGCTTGCCGTAGGTGGCATCGCCCTCGCCCTCGCCGGACACGCTGAACTTGTGGCCGTT
TACGTCGCCGTCCAGCTCGACCAGGATGGGCACCACCCCGGTGAACAGCTCCTCGCCCTTGCTCACGGAT
CCGTGATGGTGATGGTGATGCGATCCTCTCATAGTTAATTTCTCCTCTTTAATGAATTCTGTGTGAAATT
GTTATCCGCTCACAATTGAATCTATTATAATTGTTATCCGCTCACAAAGCAAATAAATTTTTTATGATTT
CTCGAGGTGAAGACGAAAGGGCCTCGTGATACGCCTATTTTTATAGGTTAATGTCATGATAATAATGGTT
TCTTAGACGT
